>Addgene plasmid #139493 | pSP568 | addgene full sequence | sequence record 494933 | Addgene Long Read Sequencing Result
ACCGTTCAACCCTATACAGCGCAAATTTGGTCCTAATACACTTCGGTTTTAATGCGTCAATCCGATTGGC
TCCGATAAGCTTTTGCACATTTTTCAAGTCATATGTCACGACGAACGTGATGCCCGCAAAACGTAAAAAA
AAGAAGCAATAAATTGCCCAAAAAAAAAATATAAACTGCTTTTCTTAGTCATTCATAAGTTCTGATGGTC
TTCCTTATCTTATTGTATTTTTCGTCCTATTGTTTCATTTCTTACCAAATTAATCAATTCTTATATCTTA
CTTGATAACACACCAAACTAATCGTCTCCACATCATAGGAAGATAGGAAATTGCTATCTCAGTCCTATAC
TACGCAGACCTCGAGTCTGTTTAGCTTGCCTCGTCCCCGCCGGGTCACCCGGCCAGCGACATGGAGGCCC
AGAATACCCTCCTTGACAGTCTTGACGTGCGCAGCTCAGGGGCATGATGTGACTGTCGCCCGTACATTTA
GCCCATACATCCCCATGTATAATCATTTGCATCCATACATTTTGATGGCCGCACGGCGCGAAGCAAAAAT
TACGGCTCCTCGCTGCAGACCTGCGAGCAGGGAAACGCTCCCCTCACAGACGCGTTGAATTGTCCCCACG
CCGCGCCCCTGTAGAGAAATATAAAAGGTTAGGATTTGCCACTGAGGTTCTTCTTTCATATACTTCCTTT
TAAAATCTTGCTAGGATACAGTTCTCACATCACATCCGAACATAAACAACCATGGCAGAACCAGCCCAAA
AAAAGCAAAAACAAACTGTTCAGGAGCGCAAGGCGTTTATCTCCCGTATCACTAATGAAACTAAAATTCA
AATCGCTATTTCGCTGAATGGTGGTTATATTCAAATAAAAGATTCGATTCTTCCTGCAAAGAAGGATGAC
GATGTAGCTTCCCAAGCTACTCAGTCACAGGTCATCGATATTCACACAGGTGTTGGCTTTTTGGATCATA
TGATCCATGCGTTGGCAAAACACTCTGGTTGGTCTCTTATTGTTGAATGTATTGGTGACCTGCACATTGA
CGATCACCATACTACCGAAGATTGCGGTATCGCATTAGGGCAAGCGTTCAAAGAAGCAATGGGTGCTGTC
CGTGGTGTAAAAAGATTCGGTACTGGGTTCGCACCATTGGATGAGGCGCTATCACGTGCCGTAGTCGATT
TATCTAGTAGACCATTTGCTGTAATCGACCTTGGATTGAAGAGAGAGATGATTGGTGATTTATCCACTGA
AATGATTCCACACTTTTTGGAAAGTTTCGCGGAGGCGGCCAGAATTACTTTGCATGTTGATTGTCTGAGA
GGTTTCAACGATCACCACAGAAGTGAGAGTGCGTTCAAGGCTTTGGCTGTTGCCATAAGAGAAGCTATTT
CTAGCAATGGCACCAATGACGTTCCCTCAACCAAAGGTGTTTTGATGTGAAGTACTGACAATAAAAAGAT
TCTTGTTTTCAAGAACTTGTCATTTGTATAGTTTTTTTATATTGTAGTTGTTCTATTTTAATCAAATGTT
AGCGTGATTTATATTTTTTTTCGCCTCGACATCATCTGCCCAGATGCGAAGTTAAGTGCGCAGAAAGTAA
TATCATGCGTCAATCGTATGTGAATGCTGGTCGCTATACTGCTGTCGATTCGATACTAACGCCGCCATCC
AGAGCTCGCAGAACACCACTACTGATACTCATTGCCAAGGCTAGGAGGCACCATCCGTTTCATTTTCTTT
GAGGTAAGCCAATCATGAAATAGTATACACATCCATAACGGACGTACGGACGAAATAAGTGCCGTTGTCC
CACTATTCCACCGCATTTGGCCCATTTGGCTCACTTTGACTCAACTTGCGTCATTTTAACTGATATGAAG
GGTCCGACTTTGTCCTTTTTCGGCCACCGCATACCCCACGGCGATGCCTCCGCTACCTGCATTTGAGTAA
CATCTCCGTTTCGCGGGGTATTCGGCGCTACGTCGCCTGTTCGAGCGGCTCTGTTCGTTGCATGAAACTA
AAATAAGCGGAAAGTGTCCAGCCATCCACTACGTCAGAAAGAAATAATGGTTGTACACTGTTTCTCGGCT
ATATACCGTTTTTGGTTGGTTAATCCTCGCCAGGTGCAGCTATTGCGCTTGGCTGCTTCGCGATAGTAGT
AATCTGAGAAAGTGCAGATCCCGGTAAGGGAAACACTTTTGGTTCACCTTTGATAGGGCTTTCATTGGGG
CATTCGTAACAAAAAGGAAGTAGATAGAGAAATTGAGAAAGCTTAAGTGAGATGTTTTAGCTTCAATTTT
GTCCCCTTCAACGCTGCTTGGCCTTAGAGGGTCAGAATTGCAGTTCAGGAGTAGTCACACTCATAGTATA
TAAACAAGCCCTTTATTGATTTTGAATAATTATTTTGTATACGTGTTCTAGCATACAAGTTAGAATAAAT
AAAAAATAGAAAAATAGAACATAGAAAGTTTTAGACCTCTAGAACTAGTGGATCCTACGGTACTTATTGC
CAAGAAAGCACGAGCATCAGCCGTGCCTCCAGGTCGAATCTTCAAACGACGACGATCACGCGTCGCTCCA
GTATTCCAGGGTTCATCAGATCCTACGGTACTTATTGCCAAGAAAGCACGAGCATCAGCCGTGCCTCCAG
GTCGAATCTTCAAACGACGACGATCACGCGTCGCTCCAGTATTCCAGGGTTCATCAGATCCTACGGTACT
TATTGCCAAGAAAGCACGAGCATCAGCCGTGCCTCCAGGTCGAATCTTCAAACGACGACGATCACGCGTC
GCTCCAGTATTCCAGGGTTCATCAGATCCTACGGTACTTATTGCCAAGAAAGCACGAGCATCAGCCGTGC
CTCCAGGTCGAATCTTCAAACGACGACGATCACGCGTCGCTCCAGTATTCCAGGGTTCATCAGATCCTAC
GGTACTTATTGCCAAGAAAGCACGAGCATCAGCCGTGCCTCCAGGTCGAATCTTCAAACGACGACGATCA
CGCGTCGCTCCAGTATTCCAGGGTTCATCAGATCCTACGGTACTTATTGCCAAGAAAGCACGAGCATCAG
CCGTGCCTCCAGGTCGAATCTTCAAACGACGACGATCACGCGTCGCTCCAGTATTCCAGGGTTCATCAGA
TCCTACGGTACTTATTGCCAAGAAAGCACGAGCATCAGCCGTGCCTCCAGGTCGAATCTTCAAACGACGA
CGATCACGCGTCGCTCCAGTATTCCAGGGTTCATCAGATCCTACGGTACTTATTGCCAAGAAAGCACGAG
CATCAGCCGTGCCTCCAGGTCGAATCTTCAAACGACGACGATCACGCGTCGCTCCAGTATTCCAGGGTTC
ATCAGATCCTACGGTACTTATTGCCAAGAAAGCACGAGCATCAGCCGTGCCTCCAGGTCGAATCTTCAAA
CGACGACGATCACGCGTCGCTCCAGTATTCCAGGGTTCATCAGATCCTACGGTACTTATTGCCAAGAAAG
CACGAGCATCAGCCGTGCCTCCAGGTCGAATCTTCAAACGACGACGATCACGCGTCGCTCCAGTATTCCA
GGGTTCATCAGATCCTACGGTACTTATTGCCAAGAAAGCACGAGCATCAGCCGTGCCTCCAGGTCGAATC
TTCAAACGACGACGATCACGCGTCGCTCCAGTATTCCAGGGTTCATCAGATCCTACGGTACTTATTGCCA
AGAAAGCACGAGCATCAGCCGTGCCTCCAGGTCGAATCTTCAAACGACGACGATCACGCGTCGCTCCAGT
ATTCCAGGGTTCATCAGATCTATGCCAGTGTTGAAATCAGACAATTTCGATCCATTGGAAGAAGCTTACG
AAGGTGGGACAATTCAAAACTATAACGATGAACACCATCTTCATAAATCTTGGGCAAATGTGATTCCGGA
CAAACGAGGACTTTACGACCCTGATTATGAACATGACGCTTGTGGTGTCGGTTTCGTAGCAAATAAGCAT
GGTGAACAGTCTCACAAGATTGTTACTGACGCTAGATATCTTTTAGTGAATATGACACATCGTGGTGCCG
TCTCATCTGATGGGAACGGTGACGGTGCCGGTATTCTGCTAGGTATCCCAAGGGCGAATTCGCGGCCGCT
AAATTCAATTCGCCCTATAGTGAGTCGTATTACAATTCACTGGCCGTCGTTTTACAACGTCGTGACTGGG
AAAACCCTGGCGTTACCCAACTTAATCGCCTTGCAGCACATCCCCCTTTCGCCAGCTGGCGTAATAGCGA
AGAGGCCCGCACCGATCGCCCTTCCCAACAGTTGCGCAGCCTATACGTACGGCAGTTTAAGGTTTACACC
TATAAAAGAGAGAGCCGTTATCGTCTGTTTGTGGATGTACAGAGTGATATTATTGACACGCCGGGGCGAC
GGATGGTGATCCCCCTGGCCAGTGCACGTCTGCTGTCAGATAAAGTCTCCCGTGAACTTTACCCGGTGGT
GCATATCGGGGATGAAAGCTGGCGCATGATGACCACCGATATGGCCAGTGTGCCGGTCTCCGTTATCGGG
GAAGAAGTGGCTGATCTCAGCCACCGCGAAAATGACATCAAAAACGCCATTAACCTGATGTTCTGGGGAA
TATAAATGTCAGGCATGAGATTATCAAAAAGGATCTTCACCTAGATCCTTTTCACGTAGAAAGCCAGTCC
GCAGAAACGGTGCTGACCCCGGATGAATGTCAGCTACTGGGCTATCTGGACAAGGGAAAACGCAAGCGCA
AAGAGAAAGCAGGTAGCTTGCAGTGGGCTTACATGGCGATAGCTAGACTGGGCGGTTTTATGGACAGCAA
GCGAACCGGAATTGCCAGCTGGGGCGCCCTCTGGTAAGGTTGGGAAGCCCTGCAAAGTAAACTGGATGGC
TTTCTTGCCGCCAAGGATCTGATGGCGCAGGGGATCAAGCTCTGATCAAGAGACAGGATGAGGATCGTTT
CGCATGATTGAACAAGATGGATTGCACGCAGGTTCTCCGGCCGCTTGGGTGGAGAGGCTATTCGGCTATG
ACTGGGCACAACAGACAATCGGCTGCTCTGATGCCGCCGTGTTCCGGCTGTCAGCGCAGGGGCGCCCGGT
TCTTTTTGTCAAGACCGACCTGTCCGGTGCCCTGAATGAACTGCAAGACGAGGCAGCGCGGCTATCGTGG
CTGGCCACGACGGGCGTTCCTTGCGCAGCTGTGCTCGACGTTGTCACTGAAGCGGGAAGGGACTGGCTGC
TATTGGGCGAAGTGCCGGGGCAGGATCTCCTGTCATCTCACCTTGCTCCTGCCGAGAAAGTATCCATCAT
GGCTGATGCAATGCGGCGGCTGCATACGCTTGATCCGGCTACCTGCCCATTCGACCACCAAGCGAAACAT
CGCATCGAGCGAGCACGTACTCGGATGGAAGCCGGTCTTGTCGATCAGGATGATCTGGACGAAGAGCATC
AGGGGCTCGCGCCAGCCGAACTGTTCGCCAGGCTCAAGGCGAGCATGCCCGACGGCGAGGATCTCGTCGT
GACCCATGGCGATGCCTGCTTGCCGAATATCATGGTGGAAAATGGCCGCTTTTCTGGATTCATCGACTGT
GGCCGGCTGGGTGTGGCGGACCGCTATCAGGACATAGCGTTGGCTACCCGTGATATTGCTGAAGAGCTTG
GCGGCGAATGGGCTGACCGCTTCCTCGTGCTTTACGGTATCGCCGCTCCCGATTCGCAGCGCATCGCCTT
CTATCGCCTTCTTGACGAGTTCTTCTGAATTATTAACGCTTACAATTTCCTGATGCGGTATTTTCTCCTT
ACGCATCTGTGCGGTATTTCACACCGCATCAGGTGGCACTTTTCGGGGAAATGTGCGCGGAACCCCTATT
TGTTTATTTTTCTAAATACATTCAAATATGTATCCGCTCATGAGATTATCAAAAAGGATCTTCACCTAGA
TCCTTTTAAATTAAAAATGAAGTTTTAAATCAATCTAAAGTATATATGAGTAAACTTGGTCTGACAGTTA
CCAATGCTTAATCAGTGAGGCACCTATCTCAGCGATCTGTCTATTTCGTTCATCCATAGTTGCCTGACTC
CCCGTCGTGTAGATAACTACGATACGGGAGGGCTTACCATCTGGCCCCAGTGCTGCAATGATACCGCGAG
ACCCACGCTCACCGGCTCCAGATTTATCAGCAATAAACCAGCCAGCCGGAAGGGCCGAGCGCAGAAGTGG
TCCTGCAACTTTATCCGCCTCCATCCAGTCTATTAATTGTTGCCGGGAAGCTAGAGTAAGTAGTTCGCCA
GTTAATAGTTTGCGCAACGTTGTTGCCATTGCTACAGGCATCGTGGTGTCACGCTCGTCGTTTGGTATGG
CTTCATTCAGCTCCGGTTCCCAACGATCAAGGCGAGTTACATGATCCCCCATGTTGTGCAAAAAAGCGGT
TAGCTCCTTCGGTCCTCCGATCGTTGTCAGAAGTAAGTTGGCCGCAGTGTTATCACTCATGGTTATGGCA
GCACTGCATAATTCTCTTACTGTCATGCCATCCGTAAGATGCTTTTCTGTGACTGGTGAGTACTCAACCA
AGTCATTCTGAGAATAGTGTATGCGGCGACCGAGTTGCTCTTGCCCGGCGTCAATACGGGATAATACCGC
GCCACATAGCAGAACTTTAAAAGTGCTCATCATTGGAAAACGTTCTTCGGGGCGAAAACTCTCAAGGATC
TTACCGCTGTTGAGATCCAGTTCGATGTAACCCACTCGTGCACCCAACTGATCTTCAGCATCTTTTACTT
TCACCAGCGTTTCTGGGTGAGCAAAAACAGGAAGGCAAAATGCCGCAAAAAAGGGAATAAGGGCGACACG
GAAATGTTGAATACTCATACTCTTCCTTTTTCAATATTATTGAAGCATTTATCAGGGTTATTGTCTCATG
ACCAAAATCCCTTAACGTGAGTTTTCGTTCCACTGAGCGTCAGACCCCGTAGAAAAGATCAAAGGATCTT
CTTGAGATCCTTTTTTTCTGCGCGTAATCTGCTGCTTGCAAACAAAAAAACCACCGCTACCAGCGGTGGT
TTGTTTGCCGGATCAAGAGCTACCAACTCTTTTTCCGAAGGTAACTGGCTTCAGCAGAGCGCAGATACCA
AATACTGTTCTTCTAGTGTAGCCGTAGTTAGGCCACCACTTCAAGAACTCTGTAGCACCGCCTACATACC
TCGCTCTGCTAATCCTGTTACCAGTGGCTGCTGCCAGTGGCGATAAGTCGTGTCTTACCGGGTTGGACTC
AAGACGATAGTTACCGGATAAGGCGCAGCGGTCGGGCTGAACGGGGGGTTCGTGCACACAGCCCAGCTTG
GAGCGAACGACCTACACCGAACTGAGATACCTACAGCGTGAGCTATGAGAAAGCGCCACGCTTCCCGAAG
GGAGAAAGGCGGACAGGTATCCGGTAAGCGGCAGGGTCGGAACAGGAGAGCGCACGAGGGAGCTTCCAGG
GGGAAACGCCTGGTATCTTTATAGTCCTGTCGGGTTTCGCCACCTCTGACTTGAGCGTCGATTTTTGTGA
TGCTCGTCAGGGGGGCGGAGCCTATGGAAAAACGCCAGCAACGCGGCCTTTTTACGGTTCCTGGCCTTTT
GCTGGCCTTTTGCTCACATGTTCTTTCCTGCGTTATCCCCTGATTCTGTGGATAACCGTATTACCGCCTT
TGAGTGAGCTGATACCGCTCGCCGCAGCCGAACGACCGAGCGCAGCGAGTCAGTGAGCGAGGAAGCGGAA
GAGCGCCCAATACGCAAACCGCCTCTCCCCGCGCGTTGGCCGATTCATTAATGCAGCTGGCACGACAGGT
TTCCCGACTGGAAAGCGGGCAGTGAGCGCAACGCAATTAATGTGAGTTAGCTCACTCATTAGGCACCCCA
GGCTTTACACTTTATGCTTCCGGCTCGTATGTTGTGTGGAATTGTGAGCGGATAACAATTTCACACAGGA
AACAGCTATGACCATGATTACGCCAAGCTCAGAATTAACCCTCACTAAAGGGACTAGTCCTGCAGGTTTA
AACGAATTCGCCCTTATATATTAATTAA
Features (pLannotate 1.2.2; 20 found; start..end, strand, type, name):
    408..751     +  promoter       TEF promoter: Ashbya gossypii TEF promoter
    794..1447    +  CDS            HIS3: HIS7_YEAST - Experimental evidence at protein level: Swiss-Prot protein existence level 1. From Saccharomyces cerevisiae (strain ATCC 204508 / S288c) (Baker's yeast).
   1454..1651    +  terminator     TEF terminator: Ashbya gossypii TEF terminator
   2487..2505    +  misc_feature   MCS (fragment): pBluescript multiple cloning site
   3802..4110    +  CDS            GLT1 (fragment): GLT1_YEAST - Experimental evidence at protein level: Swiss-Prot protein existence level 1. Forms L-glutamate from L-glutamine and 2-oxoglutarate. Represents an alternative pathway to L-glutamate dehydrogenase for the biosynthesis of L-glutamate. Participates with glutamine synthetase in ammonia assimilation processes. The enzyme is specific for NADH, L- glutamine and 2-oxoglutarate. From Saccharomyces cerevisiae (strain ATCC 204508 / S288c) (Baker's yeast).
   4144..4162    -  promoter       T7 promoter: promoter for bacteriophage T7 RNA polymerase
   4165..4312    +  CDS            lacZα (fragment): LacZα fragment of β-galactosidase; lacZ fragment
   4322..4625    +  CDS            ccdB (fragment): CcdB, a bacterial toxin that poisons DNA gyrase; ccdB; Plasmids containing the ccdB gene cannot be propagated in standard E. coli strains.
   4673..4942    +  CDS            tnpA (fragment): TN5P_ECOLX - Also known as tnp. Experimental evidence at protein level: Swiss-Prot protein existence level 1. Mediates transposition of transposon Tn5 by a 'cut and paste' mechanism. First, the monomeric transposase binds the 19 bp inverted DNA repeats flanking the transposon. Then, dimerization of the DNA- bound transposase creates a synaptic DNA complex. After nicking of the first DNA strand, excision of the transposon proceeds through a series of intermediates. The transposase then mediates the insertion of the transposon at a new site by strand transfer. The activity of the wild- type tran
   4974..5768    +  CDS            NeoR/KanR: aminoglycoside phosphotransferase from Tn5; aph(3')-II (or nptII); confers resistance to neomycin, kanamycin, and G418 (Geneticin®)
   5789..5839    -  misc_feature   bom (fragment): basis of mobility region from pBR322
   5866..5925    +  promoter       AmpR promoter (fragment): bla
   6018..6878    -  CDS            AmpR: β-lactamase; bla; confers resistance to ampicillin, carbenicillin, and related antibiotics
   6879..6931    -  promoter       AmpR promoter (fragment): bla
   7002..7590    +  rep_origin     ori: high-copy-number ColE1/pMB1/pBR322/pUC origin of replication
   7773..7865    +  CDS            lacI (fragment): lac repressor; lacI; The lac repressor binds to the lac operator to inhibit transcription in E. coli. This inhibition can be relieved by adding lactose or isopropyl-β-D-thiogalactopyranoside (IPTG).
   7878..7899    +  protein_bind   CAP binding site: CAP binding activates transcription in the presence of cAMP. E. coli catabolite activator protein
   7914..7944    +  promoter       lac promoter: promoter for the E. coli lac operon
   7952..7968    +  protein_bind   lac operator: The lac repressor binds to the lac operator to inhibit transcription in E. coli. This inhibition can be relieved by adding lactose or isopropyl-β-D-thiogalactopyranoside (IPTG). lac repressor encoded by lacI
   8013..8031    +  promoter       T3 promoter: promoter for bacteriophage T3 RNA polymerase
