[The description below was written by a language model from this plasmid's Addgene catalogue record and pLannotate feature annotations shown in this document.]
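Description:
pSP568 is a yeast integration/template plasmid built on the pHIS backbone and designed to place the stress-responsive STL1 promoter (pSTL1) and an array of 24 MS2 stem loops into the GLT1 locus of Saccharomyces cerevisiae, with HIS3 selection. In E. coli it is maintained at high copy through a ColE1/pUC-type origin and selected with ampicillin via the β-lactamase gene. The annotated sequence also shows an intact Tn5 NeoR/KanR gene along with fragments of lacZα, ccdB, Tn5 transposase and lacI. These look like remnants of the cloning-vector lineage rather than functional parts of the design. No yeast replication origin is annotated, which fits a construct meant for chromosomal insertion.

The yeast marker is a HIS3-type coding sequence flanked by the Ashbya gossypii TEF promoter and terminator, the usual layout of a heterologous marker cassette for selecting histidine prototrophs. Downstream lies the roughly 4.1 kb insert. The pSTL1 and MS2 repeat regions are not annotated by the automated feature caller, but they presumably occupy the unannotated stretch between the marker cassette and a fragment of the GLT1 coding sequence. That fragment would supply homology to the target locus. After integration, pSTL1 should drive transcription of an mRNA with the stem loops at its 5′ end, followed by the long GLT1 gene. MS2 stem loops are bound by fluorescently tagged MS2 coat protein, so nascent transcripts can be seen as a spot at the transcription site. The associated work used this for live single-cell imaging of stress-promoter induction and its dependence on MAPK signalling, chromatin and transcription factors. The depositor notes that the repeat array tends to lose repeats over time, so its integrity should be checked by sequencing.
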