Addgene plasmid #139493: pSP568
Purpose: Insertion of the pSTL1 promoter and 24 MS2 stem loops in the GLT1 locus using HIS marker in S. cerevisiae
Depositing lab: Serge Pelet. Depositing organization: Universite de Lausanne (UNIL). Publication: Single-particle imaging of stress-promoters induction reveals the interplay between MAPK signaling, chromatin and transcription factors. Wosika V, Pelet S. Nat Commun. 2020 Jun 23;11(1):3171. doi: 10.1038/s41467-020-16943-w. PubMed 32576833.
Backbone
  Vector backbone: pHIS
  Backbone size w/o insert (bp): 3950
  Vector type: Yeast Expression
  Selectable markers: HIS3
Growth in bacteria
  Bacterial resistance: Ampicillin, 100 μg/mL
  Growth temperature: 37°C
  Growth strain: DH5alpha
  Copy number: High Copy
Gene/Insert
  Gene/Insert name: pSTL1 24xMS2sl
  Species: S. cerevisiae (budding yeast)
  Insert size (bp): 4126
  Mutation: WT
  Promoter: pSTL1
  Cloning method: Restriction Enzyme; 5′ cloning site BamHI (unknown if destroyed); 3′ cloning site BglII (unknown if destroyed)
  Sequencing primers: 5′ TGGTCGCTATACTGCTGTCG; 3′ T7
Resource information
  A portion of this plasmid was derived from a plasmid made by: Modified from Addgene #31865
Terms and licenses: Academic/Nonprofit Terms; Industry Terms: Not Available to Industry
Depositor comments: Depositor noted that MS2 stem loop repeat region is prone to losing repeats over time and recommends verifying repeats by whole plasmid sequencing.
How to cite: pSP568 was a gift from Serge Pelet (Addgene plasmid # 139493 ; http://n2t.net/addgene:139493 ; RRID:Addgene_139493)
